>Addgene plasmid #177910 | pCMV-CD63-FKBP-Myc | addgene full sequence | sequence record 352551 | Addgene NGS Result
TATTTGAATGTATTTAGAAAAATAAACAAATAGGGGTTCCGCGCACATTTCCCCGAAAAGTGCCACCTGA
CGTCGACGGATCGGGAGATCTCCCGATCCCCTATGGTGCACTCTCAGTACAATCTGCTCTGATGCCGCAT
AGTTAAGCCAGTATCTGCTCCCTGCTTGTGTGTTGGAGGTCGCTGAGTAGTGCGCGAGCAAAATTTAAGC
TACAACAAGGCAAGGCTTGACCGACAATTGCATGAAGAATCTGCTTAGGGTTAGGCGTTTTGCGCTGCTT
CGCGATGTACGGGCCAGATATACGCGTTGACATTGATTATTGACTAGTTATTAATAGTAATCAATTACGG
GGTCATTAGTTCATAGCCCATATATGGAGTTCCGCGTTACATAACTTACGGTAAATGGCCCGCCTGGCTG
ACCGCCCAACGACCCCCGCCCATTGACGTCAATAATGACGTATGTTCCCATAGTAACGCCAATAGGGACT
TTCCATTGACGTCAATGGGTGGAGTATTTACGGTAAACTGCCCACTTGGCAGTACATCAAGTGTATCATA
TGCCAAGTACGCCCCCTATTGACGTCAATGACGGTAAATGGCCCGCCTGGCATTATGCCCAGTACATGAC
CTTATGGGACTTTCCTACTTGGCAGTACATCTACGTATTAGTCATCGCTATTACCATGGTGATGCGGTTT
TGGCAGTACATCAATGGGCGTGGATAGCGGTTTGACTCACGGGGATTTCCAAGTCTCCACCCCATTGACG
TCAATGGGAGTTTGTTTTGGCACCAAAATCAACGGGACTTTCCAAAATGTCGTAACAACTCCGCCCCATT
GACGCAAATGGGCGGTAGGCGTGTACGGTGGGAGGTCTATATAAGCAGAGCTCTCTGGCTAACTAGAGAA
CCCACTGCTTACTGGCTTATCGAAATTAATACGACTCACTATAGGGAGACCCAAGCTGGCTAGCGTTTAA
ACGGGCCCTCTAGAATTATCGATCCGGAGGTACCCGGGCGGCCGCGCCACCATGAGCCCAGGCCCGGCAG
CCATGGCGGTGGAAGGAGGAATGAAATGTGTGAAGTTCTTGCTCTACGTCCTCCTGCTGGCCTTTTGCGC
CTGTGCAGTGGGACTGATTGCCGTGGGTGTCGGGGCACAGCTTGTCCTGAGTCAGACCATAATCCAGGGG
GCTACCCCTGGCTCTCTGTTGCCAGTGGTCATCATCGCAGTGGGTGTCTTCCTCTTCCTGGTGGCTTTTG
TGGGCTGCTGCGGGGCCTGCAAGGAGAACTATTGTCTTATGATCACGTTTGCCATCTTTCTGTCTCTTAT
CATGTTGGTGGAGGTGGCCGCAGCCATTGCTGGCTATGTGTTTAGAGATAAGGTGATGTCAGAGTTTAAT
AACAACTTCCGGCAGCAGATGGAGAATTACCCGAAAAATAACCACACTGCTTCGATCCTGGACAGGATGC
AGGCAGATTTTAAGTGCTGTGGGGCTGCTAACTACACAGATTGGGAGAAAATCCCTTCCATGTCGAAGAA
CCGAGTCCCCGACTCCTGCTGCATTAATGTTACTGTGGGCTGTGGGATTAATTTCAACGAGAAGGCGATC
CATAAGGAGGGCTGTGTGGAGAAGATTGGGGGCTGGCTGAGGAAAAATGTGCTGGTGGTAGCTGCAGCAG
CCCTTGGAATTGCTTTTGTCGAGGTTTTGGGAATTGTCTTTGCCTGCTGCCTCGTGAAGAGTATCAGAAG
TGGCTACGAGGTGATGGGAGGCGGAGGCGGAGGCGGAGGCGGAGTGCAGGTGGAAACCATCTCCCCAGGA
GACGGGCGCACCTTCCCCAAGCGCGGCCAGACCTGCGTGGTGCACTACACCGGGATGCTTGAAGATGGAA
AGAAATTTGATTCCTCCCGGGACAGAAACAAGCCCTTTAAGTTTATGCTAGGCAAGCAGGAGGTGATCCG
AGGCTGGGAAGAAGGGGTTGCCCAGATGAGTGTGGGTCAGAGAGCCAAACTGACTATATCTCCAGATTAT
GCCTATGGTGCCACTGGGCACCCAGGCATCATCCCACCACATGCCACTCTCGTCTTCGATGTGGAGCTTC
TAAAACTGGAAGAACAGAAACTGATTAGCGAAGAAGATCTGTAACTCGAGAAGCTTGCTAGCAGATCTTT
TTCCCTCTGCCAAAAATTATGGGGACATCATGAAGCCCCTTGAGCACTTAAGTTTAAACCGCTGATCAGC
CTCGACTGTGCCTTCTAGTTGCCAGCCATCTGTTGTTTGCCCCTCCCCCGTGCCTTCCTTGACCCTGGAA
GGTGCCACTCCCACTGTCCTTTCCTAATAAAATGAGGAAATTGCATCGCATTGTCTGAGTAGGTGTCATT
CTATTCTGGGGGGTGGGGTGGGGCAGGACAGCAAGGGGGAGGATTGGGAAGACAATAGCAGGCATGCTGG
GGATGCGGTGGGCTCTATGGCTTCTGAGGCGGAAAGAACCAGCTGGGGCTCTAGGGGGTATCCCC
[124 nt withheld, positions 2516-2639]
C
[91 nt withheld, positions 2641-2731]
A
[49 nt withheld, positions 2733-2781]
CCTTTGACGTTGGAGTCCACGTTCTTT
[37 nt withheld, positions 2809-2845]
ACCCTATCTCGGTCTATTCTTTTGATTTATAAGGGATTTTGCCGATTTCGGCCTATTGGTTAAAAAATAA
GCTGATTTAACAAAAATTTAACGCGAATTAATTCTGTGGAATGTGTGTCAGTTAGGGTGTGGAAAGTCCC
CAGGCTCCCCAGCAGGCAGAAGTATGCAAAGCATGCATCTCAATTAGTCAGCAACCAGGTGTGGAAAGTC
CCCAGGCTCCCCAGCAGGCAGAAGTATGCAAAGCATGCATCTCAATTAGTCAGCAACCATAGTCCCGCCC
CTAACTCCGCCCATCCCGCCCCTAACTCCGCCCAGTTCCGCCCATTCTCCGCCCCATGGCTGACTAATTT
TTTTTATTTATGCAGAGGCCGAGGCCGCCTCTGCCTCTGAGCTATTCCAGAAGTAGTGAGGAGGCTTTTT
TGGAGGCCTAGGCTTTTGCAAAAAGCTCCCGGGAGCTTGTATATCCATTTTCGGATCTGATCAAGAGACA
GGATGAGGATCGTTTCGCATGATTGAACAAGATGGATTGCACGCAGGTTCTCCGGCCGCTTGGGTGGAGA
GGCTATTCGGCTATGACTGGGCACAACAGACAATCGGCTGCTCTGATGCCGCCGTGTTCCGGCTGTCAGC
GCAGGGGCGCCCGGTTCTTTTTGTCAAGACCGACCTGTCCGGTGCCCTGAATGAACTGCAGGACGAGGCA
GCGCGGCTATCGTGGCTGGCCACGACGGGCGTTCCTTGCGCAGCTGTGCTCGACGTTGTCACTGAAGCGG
GAAGGGACTGGCTGCTATTGGGCGAAGTGCCGGGGCAGGATCTCCTGTCATCTCACCTTGCTCCTGCCGA
GAAAGTATCCATCATGGCTGATGCAATGCGGCGGCTGCATACGCTTGATCCGGCTACCTGCCCATTCGAC
CACCAAGCGAAACATCGCATCGAGCGAGCACGTACTCGGATGGAAGCCGGTCTTGTCGATCAGGATGATC
TGGACGAAGAGCATCAGGGGCTCGCGCCAGCCGAACTGTTCGCCAGGCTCAAGGCGCGCATGCCCGACGG
CGAGGATCTCGTCGTGACCCATGGCGATGCCTGCTTGCCGAATATCATGGTGGAAAATGGCCGCTTTTCT
GGATTCATCGACTGTGGCCGGCTGGGTGTGGCGGACCGCTATCAGGACATAGCGTTGGCTACCCGTGATA
TTGCTGAAGAGCTTGGCGGCGAATGGGCTGACCGCTTCCTCGTGCTTTACGGTATCGCCGCTCCCGATTC
GCAGCGCATCGCCTTCTATCGCCTTCTTGACGAGTTCTTCTGAGCGGGACTCTGGGGTTCGAAATGACCG
ACCAAGCGACGCCCAACCTGCCATCACGAGATTTCGATTCCACCGCCGCCTTCTATGAAAGGTTGGGCTT
CGGAATCGTTTTCCGGGACGCCGGCTGGATGATCCTCCAGCGCGGGGATCTCATGCTGGAGTTCTTCGCC
CACCCCAACTTGTTTATTGCAGCTTATAATGGTTACAAATAAAGCAATAGCATCACAAATTTCACAAATA
AAGCATTTTTTTCACTGCATTCTAGTTGTGGTTTGTCCAAACTCATCAATGTATCTTATCATGTCTGTAT
ACCGTCGACCTCTAGCTAGAGCTTGGCGTAATCATGGTCATAGCTGTTTCCTGTGTGAAATTGTTATCCG
CTCACAATTCCACACAACATACGAGCCGGAAGCATAAAGTGTAAAGCCTGGGGTGCCTAATGAGTGAGCT
AACTCACATTAATTGCGTTGCGCTCACTGCCCGCTTTCCAGTCGGGAAACCTGTCGTGCCAGCTGCATTA
ATGAATCGGCCAACGCGCGGGGAGAGGCGGTTTGCGTATTGGGCGCTCTTCCGCTTCCTCGCTCACTGAC
TCGCTGCGCTCGGTCGTTCGGCTGCGGCGAGCGGTATCAGCTCACTCAAAGGCGGTAATACGGTTATCCA
CAGAATCAGGGGATAACGCAGGAAAGAACATGTGAGCAAAAGGCCAGCAAAAGGCCAGGAACCGTAAAAA
GGCCGCGTTGCTGGCGTTTTTCCATAGGCTCCGCCCCCCTGACGAGCATCACAAAAATCGACGCTCAAGT
CAGAGGTGGCGAAACCCGACAGGACTATAAAGATACCAGGCGTTTCCCCCTGGAAGCTCCCTCGTGCGCT
CTCCTGTTCCGACCCTGCCGCTTACCGGATACCTGTCCGCCTTTCTCCCTTCGGGAAGCGTGGCGCTTTC
TCATAGCTCACGCTGTAGGTATCTCAGTTCGGTGTAGGTCGTTCGCTCCAAGCTGGGCTGTGTGCACGAA
CCCCCCGTTCAGCCCGACCGCTGCGCCTTATCCGGTAACTATCGTCTTGAGTCCAACCCGGTAAGACACG
ACTTATCGCCACTGGCAGCAGCCACTGGTAACAGGATTAGCAGAGCGAGGTATGTAGGCGGTGCTACAGA
GTTCTTGAAGTGGTGGCCTAACTACGGCTACACTAGAAGAACAGTATTTGGTATCTGCGCTCTGCTGAAG
CCAGTTACCTTCGGAAAAAGAGTTGGTAGCTCTTGATCCGGCAAACAAACCACCGCTGGTAGCGGTGGTT
TTTTTGTTTGCAAGCAGCAGATTACGCGCAGAAAAAAAGGATCTCAAGAAGATCCTTTGATCTTTTCTAC
GGGGTCTGACGCTCAGTGGAACGAAAACTCACGTTAAGGGATTTTGGTCATGAGATTATCAAAAAGGATC
TTCACCTAGATCCTTTTAAATTAAAAATGAAGTTTTAAATCAATCTAAAGTATATATGAGTAAACTTGGT
CTGACAGTTACCAATGCTTAATCAGTGAGGCACCTATCTCAGCGATCTGTCTATTTCGTTCATCCATAGT
TGCCTGACTCCCCGTCGTGTAGATAACTACGATACGGGAGGGCTTACCATCTGGCCCCAGTGCTGCAATG
ATACCGCGAGACCCACGCTCACCGGCTCCAGATTTATCAGCAATAAACCAGCCAGCCGGAAGGGCCGAGC
GCAGAAGTGGTCCTGCAACTTTATCCGCCTCCATCCAGTCTATTAATTGTTGCCGGGAAGCTAGAGTAAG
TAGTTCGCCAGTTAATAGTTTGCGCAACGTTGTTGCCATTGCTACAGGCATCGTGGTGTCACGCTCGTCG
TTTGGTATGGCTTCATTCAGCTCCGGTTCCCAACGATCAAGGCGAGTTACATGATCCCCCATGTTGTGCA
AAAAAGCGGTTAGCTCCTTCGGTCCTCCGATCGTTGTCAGAAGTAAGTTGGCCGCAGTGTTATCACTCAT
GGTTATGGCAGCACTGCATAATTCTCTTACTGTCATGCCATCCGTAAGATGCTTTTCTGTGACTGGTGAG
TACTCAACCAAGTCATTCTGAGAATAGTGTATGCGGCGACCGAGTTGCTCTTGCCCGGCGTCAATACGGG
ATAATACCGCGCCACATAGCAGAACTTTAAAAGTGCTCATCATTGGAAAACGTTCTTCGGGGCGAAAACT
CTCAAGGATCTTACCGCTGTTGAGATCCAGTTCGATGTAACCCACTCGTGCACCCAACTGATCTTCAGCA
TCTTTTACTTTCACCAGCGTTTCTGGGTGAGCAAAAACAGGAAGGCAAAATGCCGCAAAAAAGGGAATAA
GGGCGACACGGAAATGTTGAATACTCATACTCTTCCTTTTTCAATATTATTGAAGCATTTATCAGGGTTA
TTGTCTCATGAGCGGATACA
Features (pLannotate 1.2.2; 21 found; start..end, strand, type, name):
    102..154     -  misc_feature   bom (fragment): basis of mobility region from pBR322
    309..688     +  enhancer       CMV enhancer: human cytomegalovirus immediate early enhancer
    689..892     +  promoter       CMV promoter: human cytomegalovirus (CMV) immediate early promoter
    888..921     +  LTR            5' LTR (truncated) (fragment): truncated 5' long terminal repeat (LTR) from HIV-1
    937..955     +  promoter       T7 promoter: promoter for bacteriophage T7 RNA polymerase
   1053..1766    +  CDS            CD63: CD63_HUMAN - Also known as MLA1, TSPAN30. Experimental evidence at protein level: Swiss-Prot protein existence level 1. Functions as cell surface receptor for TIMP1 and plays a role in the activation of cellular signaling cascades. Plays a role in the activation of ITGB1 and integrin signaling, leading to the activation of AKT, FAK/PTK2 and MAP kinases. Promotes cell survival, reorganization of the actin cytoskeleton, cell adhesion, spreading and migration, via its role in the activation of AKT and FAK/PTK2. Plays a role in VEGFA signaling via its role in regulating the internalization of KDR/
   1791..2111    +  CDS            DmrB: F36V mutant of FK506-binding protein FKBP12 binds synthetic ligands that do not bind wild-type FKBP
   2246..2470    +  polyA_signal   bGH poly(A) signal: bovine growth hormone polyadenylation signal
   2474..2495    +  promoter       SV40 promoter (fragment): SV40 enhancer and early promoter
   2516..2874    +  rep_origin     f1 ori (sequence partly withheld): f1 bacteriophage origin of replication; arrow indicates direction of (+) strand synthesis
   2958..3287    +  promoter       SV40 promoter: SV40 enhancer and early promoter
   3354..4145    +  CDS            neo: KKA2_KLEPN - Also known as kan, nptII. Experimental evidence at protein level: Swiss-Prot protein existence level 1. Resistance to kanamycin, neomycin, paromomycin, ribostamycin, butirosin and gentamicin B. From Klebsiella pneumoniae.
   4169..4327    +  CDS            ble (fragment): BLE_KLEPN - Experimental evidence at protein level: Swiss-Prot protein existence level 1. Binding protein with a strong affinity to the bleomycin family of antibiotics. Binds to CL990; an antimitotic-antibiotic compound. From Klebsiella pneumoniae.
   4322..4443    +  polyA_signal   SV40 poly(A) signal: SV40 polyadenylation signal
   4516..4532    -  protein_bind   lac operator: The lac repressor binds to the lac operator to inhibit transcription in E. coli. This inhibition can be relieved by adding lactose or isopropyl-β-D-thiogalactopyranoside (IPTG). lac repressor encoded by lacI
   4540..4570    -  promoter       lac promoter: promoter for the E. coli lac operon
   4585..4606    -  protein_bind   CAP binding site: CAP binding activates transcription in the presence of cAMP. E. coli catabolite activator protein
   4619..4711    -  CDS            lacI (fragment): lac repressor; lacI; The lac repressor binds to the lac operator to inhibit transcription in E. coli. This inhibition can be relieved by adding lactose or isopropyl-β-D-thiogalactopyranoside (IPTG).
   4894..5482    -  rep_origin     ori: high-copy-number ColE1/pMB1/pBR322/pUC origin of replication
   5653..6513    -  CDS            AmpR: β-lactamase; bla; confers resistance to ampicillin, carbenicillin, and related antibiotics
   6514..43      -  promoter       AmpR promoter (across the origin): bla
