[The description below was written by a language model from this plasmid's Addgene catalogue record and pLannotate feature annotations shown in this document.]
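Description:
pCMV-CD63-FKBP-Myc is a 6,575-nt mammalian expression plasmid built on a pCMV backbone, with an overall layout resembling common pcDNA3-type vectors. It is propagated in E. coli as a high-copy plasmid through a ColE1/pUC-type origin and selected with ampicillin via the β-lactamase gene. An f1 phage origin is also present. The backbone carries a separate SV40 early promoter–neomycin phosphotransferase–SV40 poly(A) cassette, which could in principle support G418 selection of stably transfected mammalian cells, although the catalogue entry does not mention this use. Small annotated fragments (bom, lac promoter/operator region, lacI, ble, a short HIV-1 LTR match) appear to be backbone remnants rather than functional parts.

The payload is human CD63, a tetraspanin widely used as a marker and membrane scaffold of extracellular vesicles. It is fused at its C terminus to an FKBP domain followed by a Myc epitope tag. Expression is driven by the CMV immediate-early enhancer and promoter and terminated by the bGH polyadenylation signal. A T7 promoter lies upstream of the coding region. The annotation tool matched the FKBP portion to DmrB, the F36V variant of FKBP12, but the catalogue simply lists FKBP, so the exact variant should be checked against the sequence. The Myc tag is listed in the catalogue but was not annotated in the feature table.

According to the associated publication title, the construct belongs to a system for small molecule-regulated loading of cargo proteins into extracellular vesicles and their cytoplasmic delivery. In such a system, vesicle-anchored FKBP would presumably recruit a cargo bearing a partner dimerisation domain. The Myc tag allows detection of the fusion protein.
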