Addgene plasmid #177910: pCMV-CD63-FKBP-Myc
Purpose: human CD63-FKBP-Myc tag
Depositing lab: Masaharu Somiya. Depositing organization: The University of Osaka. Publication: Engineering of Extracellular Vesicles for Small Molecule-Regulated Cargo Loading and Cytoplasmic Delivery of Bioactive Proteins. Somiya M, Kuroda S. Mol Pharm. 2022 May 20. doi: 10.1021/acs.molpharmaceut.2c00192. PubMed 35594496.
Backbone
  Vector backbone: pCMV
  Vector type: Mammalian Expression
Growth in bacteria
  Bacterial resistance: Ampicillin, 100 μg/mL
  Growth temperature: 37°C
  Growth strain: DH5alpha
  Copy number: High Copy
Gene/Insert
  Gene/Insert name: human CD63
  Species: H. sapiens (human)
  Entrez Gene: CD63 (a.k.a. AD1, HOP-26, ME491, MLA1, OMA81H, Pltgp40, TSPAN30)
  Promoter: CMV promoter
  Tag / fusion protein: FKBP (C terminal on insert); Myc tag (C terminal on insert)
  Cloning method: Gibson Cloning
  Sequencing primers: 5′ Bglob-intron-F
Terms and licenses: Academic/Nonprofit Terms; Industry Terms: Not Available to Industry
How to cite: pCMV-CD63-FKBP-Myc was a gift from Masaharu Somiya (Addgene plasmid # 177910 ; http://n2t.net/addgene:177910 ; RRID:Addgene_177910)
